>Addgene plasmid #222667 | pYX-N-Puro-mNeon-TSC22D1 | addgene full sequence | sequence record 448290 | Addgene NGS Result
TCGCGCGTTTCGGTGATGACGGTGAAAACCTCTGACACATGCAGCTCCCGGAGACGGTCACAGCTTGTCT
GTAAGCGGATGCCGGGAGCAGACAAGCCCGTCAGGGCGCGTCAGCGGGTGTTGGCGGGTGTCGGGGCTGG
CTTAACTATGCGGCATCAGAGCAGATTGTACTGAGAGTGCACCATATGCGGTGTGAAATACCGCACAGAT
GCGTAAGGAGAAAATACCGCATCAGGCGCCATTCGCCATTCAGGCTGCGCAACTGTTGGGAAGGGCGATC
GGTGCGGGCCTCTTCGCTATTACGCCAGCTGGCGAAAGGGGGATGTGCTGCAAGGCGATTAAGTTGGGTA
ACGCCAGGGTTTTCCCAGTCACGACGTTGTAAAACGACGGCCAGTGAATTCCCGGGGGTGGCGAGGGGAA
GGCGACATTTGCTTGGCGCTGCCTCCGTGCAGAGCGGCCGGGAGGGCTTTGCAGCGGCCGCCGACGCGGC
GGGAGGAGGGGGCTGAGGCGGCTTCGGAGTTGGCCGGAGAAGGTGGGCATTTCTCGCTTTTCCTCCCCTT
CCTGCGCTCTCCCCCTCCCTCCTGCCCCGCACCCCACGTGAAGCAGAATATAAAGGGGGGTGTGAGGCTA
GAGGGGAAAGTGAATGGCGAAGGACTGAAGGGATCCCCCCTTCGGGTCCCCGGCCGCCCTGTTCACCCTC
GTTCATCCTCCTTTCCGAAGCTCGCTCTCGAAGGCAGGAGCGACCGGCGCCTTTGGCTGAGGAGGAGGAG
AAGGAGGAATCGCGCCAGGCGGAGCGTCAGGTCCCGTTTTCCTCTCCGGCGTCTCCAATACAAAGATTAC
GGTGCAGAAGGAAATTGCACTCGTCTCCTCCGCGCCCCCGGTACCCAACACAATGGGCAAGAGCAAGACC
GGTAGCATGACCGAGTACAAGCCCACGGTGCGCCTCGCCACCCGCGACGACGTCCCCAGGGCCGTACGCA
CCCTCGCCGCCGCGTTCGCCGACTACCCCGCCACGCGCCACACCGTCGATCCGGACCGCCACATCGAGCG
GGTCACCGAGCTGCAAGAACTCTTCCTCACGCGCGTCGGGCTCGACATCGGCAAGGTGTGGGTCGCGGAC
GACGGCGCCGCGGTGGCGGTCTGGACCACGCCGGAGAGCGTCGAAGCGGGGGCGGTGTTCGCCGAGATCG
GCCCGCGCATGGCCGAGTTGAGCGGTTCCCGGCTGGCCGCGCAGCAACAGATGGAAGGCCTCCTGGCGCC
GCACCGGCCCAAGGAGCCCGCGTGGTTCCTGGCCACCGTCGGCGTCTCGCCCGACCACCAGGGCAAGGGT
CTGGGCAGCGCCGTCGTGCTCCCCGGAGTGGAGGCGGCCGAGCGCGCCGGGGTGCCCGCCTTCCTGGAGA
CCTCCGCGCCCCGCAACCTCCCCTTCTACGAGCGGCTCGGCTTCACCGTCACCGCCGACGTCGAGGTGCC
CGAAGGACCGCGCACCTGGTGCATGACCCGCAAGCCCGGTGCCGGATCCGGAGCTACTAACTTCAGCCTG
CTGAAGCAGGCCGGAGACGTGGAGGAGAACCCTGGACCTTCTAGATACCCCTACGACGTGCCCGACTACG
CCGGCTATCCGTATGATGTCCCGGACTATGCAGGAAGCGGAATGGTGAGCAAGGGCGAGGAGGATAACAT
GGCCTCTCTCCCAGCGACACATGAGTTACACATCTTTGGCTCCATCAACGGTGTGGACTTTGACATGGTG
GGTCAGGGCACCGGCAATCCAAATGATGGTTATGAGGAGTTAAACCTGAAGTCCACCAAGGGTGACCTCC
AGTTCTCCCCCTGGATTCTGGTCCCTCATATCGGGTATGGCTTCCATCAGTACCTGCCCTACCCTGACGG
GATGTCGCCTTTCCAGGCCGCCATGGTAGATGGCTCCGGATACCAAGTCCATCGCACAATGCAGTTTGAA
GATGGTGCCTCCCTTACTGTTAACTACCGCTACACCTACGAGGGAAGCCACATCAAAGGAGAGGCCCAGG
TGAAGGGGACTGGTTTCCCTGCTGACGGTCCTGTGATGACCAACTCGCTGACCGCTGCGGACTGGTGCAG
GTCGAAGAAGACTTACCCCAACGACAAAACCATCATCAGTACCTTTAAGTGGAGTTACACCACTGGAAAT
GGCAAGCGCTACCGGAGCACTGCGCGGACCACCTACACCTTTGCCAAGCCAATGGCGGCTAACTATCTGA
AGAACCAGCCGATGTACGTGTTCCGTAAGACGGAGCTCAAGCACTCCAAGACCGAGCTCAACTTCAAGGA
GTGGCAAAAGGCCTTTACCGATGTGATGGGCATGGACGAGCTGTACAAGGGAGGAAGCGGAGGATCTGGC
GGTACCCACCAGCCGCCTGAGTCCACCGCCGCGGCCGCCGCCGCTGCAGACATTAGCGCTAGGAAGATGG
CGCACCCGGCAATGTTCCCTCGAAGGGGCAGCGGTAGTGGCAGCGCCTCTGCTCTCAATGCAGCAGGTAC
CGGCGTCGGTAGTAATGCCACATCTTCCGAGGATTTTCCGCCTCCGTCGCTGCTTCAGCCGCCGCCCCCT
GCAGCATCTTCTACGTCGGGACCACAGCCTCCGCCTCCACAAAGCCTGAACCTCCTTTCGCAGGCTCAGC
TGCAGGCACAGCCTCTTGCGCCAGGCGGAACTCAAATGAAAAAGAAAAGTGGCTTCCAGATAACTAGCGT
TACTCCTGCTCAGATCTCCGCTAGTATCAGCTCTAACAACAGTATAGCAGAGGACACTGAGAGCTATGAT
GATCTGGATGAATCTCACACGGAAGATCTCTCTTCTTCGGAGATCCTTGATGTGTCACTTTCCAGGGCTA
CTGACTTAGGGGAGCCCGAACGCAGCTCCTCAGAAGAGACCCTAAATAACTTCCAGGAAGCCGAGACACC
TGGGGCAGTCTCTCCCAACCAGCCCCACCTTCCTCAGCCTCATTTGCCAAGCTTGGCGTAATCATGGTCA
TAGCTGTTTCCTGTGTGAAATTGTTATCCGCTCACAATTCCACACAACATACGAGCCGGAAGCATAAAGT
GTAAAGCCTGGGGTGCCTAATGAGTGAGCTAACTCACATTAATTGCGTTGCGCTCACTGCCCGCTTTCCA
GTCGGGAAACCTGTCGTGCCAGCTGCATTAATGAATCGGCCAACGCGCGGGGAGAGGCGGTTTGCGTATT
GGGCGCTCTTCCGCTTCCTCGCTCACTGACTCGCTGCGCTCGGTCGTTCGGCTGCGGCGAGCGGTATCAG
CTCACTCAAAGGCGGTAATACGGTTATCCACAGAATCAGGGGATAACGCAGGAAAGAACATGTGAGCAAA
AGGCCAGCAAAAGGCCAGGAACCGTAAAAAGGCCGCGTTGCTGGCGTTTTTCCATAGGCTCCGCCCCCCT
GACGAGCATCACAAAAATCGACGCTCAAGTCAGAGGTGGCGAAACCCGACAGGACTATAAAGATACCAGG
CGTTTCCCCCTGGAAGCTCCCTCGTGCGCTCTCCTGTTCCGACCCTGCCGCTTACCGGATACCTGTCCGC
CTTTCTCCCTTCGGGAAGCGTGGCGCTTTCTCATAGCTCACGCTGTAGGTATCTCAGTTCGGTGTAGGTC
GTTCGCTCCAAGCTGGGCTGTGTGCACGAACCCCCCGTTCAGCCCGACCGCTGCGCCTTATCCGGTAACT
ATCGTCTTGAGTCCAACCCGGTAAGACACGACTTATCGCCACTGGCAGCAGCCACTGGTAACAGGATTAG
CAGAGCGAGGTATGTAGGCGGTGCTACAGAGTTCTTGAAGTGGTGGCCTAACTACGGCTACACTAGAAGA
ACAGTATTTGGTATCTGCGCTCTGCTGAAGCCAGTTACCTTCGGAAAAAGAGTTGGTAGCTCTTGATCCG
GCAAACAAACCACCGCTGGTAGCGGTGGTTTTTTTGTTTGCAAGCAGCAGATTACGCGCAGAAAAAAAGG
ATCTCAAGAAGATCCTTTGATCTTTTCTACGGGGTCTGACGCTCAGTGGAACGAAAACTCACGTTAAGGG
ATTTTGGTCATGAGATTATCAAAAAGGATCTTCACCTAGATCCTTTTAAATTAAAAATGAAGTTTTAAAT
CAATCTAAAGTATATATGAGTAAACTTGGTCTGACAGTTACCAATGCTTAATCAGTGAGGCACCTATCTC
AGCGATCTGTCTATTTCGTTCATCCATAGTTGCCTGACTCCCCGTCGTGTAGATAACTACGATACGGGAG
GGCTTACCATCTGGCCCCAGTGCTGCAATGATACCGCGAGACCCACGCTCACCGGCTCCAGATTTATCAG
CAATAAACCAGCCAGCCGGAAGGGCCGAGCGCAGAAGTGGTCCTGCAACTTTATCCGCCTCCATCCAGTC
TATTAATTGTTGCCGGGAAGCTAGAGTAAGTAGTTCGCCAGTTAATAGTTTGCGCAACGTTGTTGCCATT
GCTACAGGCATCGTGGTGTCACGCTCGTCGTTTGGTATGGCTTCATTCAGCTCCGGTTCCCAACGATCAA
GGCGAGTTACATGATCCCCCATGTTGTGCAAAAAAGCGGTTAGCTCCTTCGGTCCTCCGATCGTTGTCAG
AAGTAAGTTGGCCGCAGTGTTATCACTCATGGTTATGGCAGCACTGCATAATTCTCTTACTGTCATGCCA
TCCGTAAGATGCTTTTCTGTGACTGGTGAGTACTCAACCAAGTCATTCTGAGAATAGTGTATGCGGCGAC
CGAGTTGCTCTTGCCCGGCGTCAATACGGGATAATACCGCGCCACATAGCAGAACTTTAAAAGTGCTCAT
CATTGGAAAACGTTCTTCGGGGCGAAAACTCTCAAGGATCTTACCGCTGTTGAGATCCAGTTCGATGTAA
CCCACTCGTGCACCCAACTGATCTTCAGCATCTTTTACTTTCACCAGCGTTTCTGGGTGAGCAAAAACAG
GAAGGCAAAATGCCGCAAAAAAGGGAATAAGGGCGACACGGAAATGTTGAATACTCATACTCTTCCTTTT
TCAATATTATTGAAGCATTTATCAGGGTTATTGTCTCATGAGCGGATACATATTTGAATGTATTTAGAAA
AATAAACAAATAGGGGTTCCGCGCACATTTCCCCGAAAAGTGCCACCTGACGTCTAAGAAACCATTATTA
TCATGACATTAACCTATAAAAATAGGCGTATCACGAGGCCCTTTCGTC
Features (pLannotate 1.2.2; 13 found; start..end, strand, type, name):
    137..236     +  misc_feature   bom (fragment): basis of mobility region from pBR322
    242..399     -  CDS            lacZα (fragment): LacZα fragment of β-galactosidase; lacZ fragment
    917..1513    +  CDS            PuroR (fragment): puromycin N-acetyltransferase; pac from Streptomyces; confers resistance to puromycin
   1652..2359    +  CDS            mNeonGreen: mNeonGreen is a basic (constitutively fluorescent) green/yellow fluorescent protein published in 2013, derived from Branchiostoma lanceolatum. It is reported to be a very rapidly-maturing monomer with moderate acid sensitivity.
   2387..2977    +  CDS            TSC22D1 (fragment): T22D1_HUMAN - Also known as KIAA1994, TGFB1I4, TSC22. Experimental evidence at protein level: Swiss-Prot protein existence level 1. Transcriptional repressor. Acts on the C-type natriuretic peptide (CNP) promoter. From Homo sapiens (Human).
   3031..3047    -  protein_bind   lac operator: The lac repressor binds to the lac operator to inhibit transcription in E. coli. This inhibition can be relieved by adding lactose or isopropyl-β-D-thiogalactopyranoside (IPTG). lac repressor encoded by lacI
   3055..3085    -  promoter       lac promoter: promoter for the E. coli lac operon
   3100..3121    -  protein_bind   CAP binding site: CAP binding activates transcription in the presence of cAMP. E. coli catabolite activator protein
   3134..3226    -  CDS            lacI (fragment): lac repressor; lacI; The lac repressor binds to the lac operator to inhibit transcription in E. coli. This inhibition can be relieved by adding lactose or isopropyl-β-D-thiogalactopyranoside (IPTG).
   3409..3997    -  rep_origin     ori: high-copy-number ColE1/pMB1/pBR322/pUC origin of replication
   4168..5028    -  CDS            AmpR: β-lactamase; bla; confers resistance to ampicillin, carbenicillin, and related antibiotics
   5029..5133    -  promoter       AmpR promoter: bla
   5228..35      +  CDS            rop (fragment) (across the origin): Rop protein, which maintains plasmids at low copy number; rop
