[The description below was written by a language model from this plasmid's Addgene catalogue record and pLannotate feature annotations shown in this document.]
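Description:
pYX-N-Puro-mNeon-TSC22D1 is a pUC19-based donor (repair template) plasmid designed to tag the endogenous human TSC22D1 gene with mNeonGreen at its N terminus. It is catalogued as a bacterial expression vector, but its stated purpose is knock-in tagging in human cells, and the bacterial elements serve only for propagation. These are the high-copy ColE1/pUC origin and an ampicillin resistance gene (β-lactamase) with its own promoter. Remnants of the pUC19 lacZα region, including the lac promoter, operator and CAP site, flank the cloning site where the insert was assembled by Gibson cloning.

The payload reads in one orientation: a puromycin N-acetyltransferase coding sequence, then a complete mNeonGreen coding sequence, then a roughly 590 nt fragment matching TSC22D1. This partial TSC22D1 segment most likely acts as the downstream homology arm. The unannotated stretch of about 500 nt between the lacZα remnant and PuroR presumably carries the upstream genomic homology, although the record does not say so explicitly. No mammalian promoter is annotated upstream of PuroR. This suggests that puromycin resistance and the mNeonGreen fusion are expressed from the native TSC22D1 promoter only after correct in-frame integration, which would enrich for true knock-in events. The short unannotated gap between PuroR and mNeonGreen may encode a separating element such as a 2A peptide, but this is not recorded.

The nuclease or guide RNA used to cut the target locus is not on this plasmid and is not described. The construct allows TSC22D1 to be visualised by live-cell fluorescence at native expression levels, in the context of work on TSC22D, WNK and NRBP family functions in cell volume regulation.
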