Addgene plasmid #222667: pYX-N-Puro-mNeon-TSC22D1
Purpose: endogenously tag TSC22D1 with N-terminal mNeon
Depositing lab: Jason Moffat. Depositing organization: University of Toronto. Publication: The TSC22D, WNK, and NRBP gene families exhibit functional buffering and evolved with Metazoa for cell volume regulation. Xiao YX, Lee SY, Aguilera-Uribe M, Samson R, Au A, Khanna Y, Liu Z, Cheng R, Aulakh K, Wei J, Farias AG, Reilly T, Birkadze S, Habsid A, Brown KR, Chan K, Mero P, Huang JQ, Billmann M, Rahman M, Myers C, Andrews BJ, Youn JY, Yip CM, Rotin D, Derry WB, Forman-Kay JD, Moses AM, Pritisanac I, Gingras AC, Moffat J. Cell Rep. 2024 Jul 23;43(7):114417. doi: 10.1016/j.celrep.2024.114417. Epub 2024 Jul 8. PubMed 38980795.
Backbone
  Vector backbone: pUC19
  Vector type: Bacterial Expression
  Selectable markers: Puromycin
Growth in bacteria
  Bacterial resistance: Ampicillin, 100 μg/mL
  Growth temperature: 37°C
  Growth strain: DH5alpha
  Copy number: High Copy
Gene/Insert
  Gene/Insert name: TSC22D1
  Species: H. sapiens (human)
  Entrez Gene: TSC22D1 (a.k.a. Ptg-2, TGFB1I4, TSC22)
  Tag / fusion protein: mNeon (N terminal on insert)
  Cloning method: Gibson Cloning
Terms and licenses: Academic/Nonprofit Terms; Industry Terms: Not Available to Industry
How to cite: pYX-N-Puro-mNeon-TSC22D1 was a gift from Jason Moffat (Addgene plasmid # 222667 ; http://n2t.net/addgene:222667 ; RRID:Addgene_222667)
